Addgene plasmid #109100: NK641
Purpose: Reporter gene expression in S. rosetta
Depositing lab: Nicole King. Depositing organization: University of California, Berkeley. Publication: Transfection of choanoflagellates illuminates their cell biology and the ancestry of animal septins. Booth DS, Szmidt-Middleton H, King N. Mol Biol Cell. 2018 Dec 1;29(25):3026-3038. doi: 10.1091/mbc.E18-08-0514. Epub 2018 Oct 3. PubMed 30281390.
Backbone
  Vector backbone: pDSB_0093
  Vector type: Choanoflagellate Expression
Growth in bacteria
  Bacterial resistance: Ampicillin, 100 μg/mL
  Growth temperature: 37°C
  Growth strain: DH5alpha
  Copy number: High Copy
Gene/Insert
  Gene/Insert name: PTSG_07215 (alt name: pEFL_PTSG_07215_mTFP1_3'act)
  Cloning method: Gibson Cloning
Terms and licenses: Academic/Nonprofit Terms; Industry Terms: Not Available to Industry
Depositor comments: pDSB_0101 . Please visit https://www.biorxiv.org/content/early/2018/06/09/343111 for bioRxiv preprint.
How to cite: NK641 was a gift from Nicole King (Addgene plasmid # 109100 ; http://n2t.net/addgene:109100 ; RRID:Addgene_109100)
