[The description below was written by a language model from this plasmid's Addgene catalogue record and pLannotate feature annotations shown in this document.]
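Description:
NK641 (also recorded as pDSB_0101) is a choanoflagellate expression plasmid built on the pDSB_0093 backbone for reporter gene expression in Salpingoeca rosetta. It is propagated in E. coli as a high-copy plasmid. The roughly 5.9 kb sequence carries a ColE1/pUC-type origin of replication and a β-lactamase gene under its own bla promoter, giving ampicillin selection. Remnants of a pUC-style cloning vector are also annotated, including the CAP binding site, lac promoter and operator, fragments of lacI, lacZα and the pUC18/19 multiple cloning site, and short bom and rop fragments. These are backbone leftovers rather than functional parts of the choanoflagellate cassette.

The payload was assembled by Gibson cloning and is described by its alternative name, pEFL_PTSG_07215_mTFP1_3'act. That name suggests an S. rosetta gene, PTSG_07215, joined to the cyan fluorescent protein mTFP1, driven by an EFL promoter and followed by a 3' region from an actin gene. Only the mTFP1 coding sequence is recognised by the automated annotation. The large unannotated stretch between the lac operator and mTFP1 presumably holds the promoter and PTSG_07215 sequence, and the short gap after mTFP1 likely holds the 3' element, but the feature table does not confirm these boundaries. The record does not state what PTSG_07215 encodes, or whether it is fused in frame to mTFP1.

The construct belongs to a plasmid set developed alongside a transfection method for choanoflagellates. A tagged protein of this kind would typically be used to visualise expression or subcellular localisation in live S. rosetta cells, although the stated purpose is only reporter gene expression.
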