Features (pLannotate 1.2.2; 12 found; start..end, strand, type, name):
     94..198     +  promoter       AmpR promoter: bla
    199..1059    +  CDS            AmpR: β-lactamase; bla; confers resistance to ampicillin, carbenicillin, and related antibiotics
   1230..1818    +  rep_origin     ori: high-copy-number ColE1/pMB1/pBR322/pUC origin of replication
   2001..2093    +  CDS            lacI (fragment): lac repressor; lacI; The lac repressor binds to the lac operator to inhibit transcription in E. coli. This inhibition can be relieved by adding lactose or isopropyl-β-D-thiogalactopyranoside (IPTG).
   2106..2127    +  protein_bind   CAP binding site: CAP binding activates transcription in the presence of cAMP. E. coli catabolite activator protein
   2142..2172    +  promoter       lac promoter: promoter for the E. coli lac operon
   2180..2196    +  protein_bind   lac operator: The lac repressor binds to the lac operator to inhibit transcription in E. coli. This inhibition can be relieved by adding lactose or isopropyl-β-D-thiogalactopyranoside (IPTG). lac repressor encoded by lacI
   4591..5295    +  CDS            mTFP1: mTFP1 is a basic (constitutively fluorescent) cyan fluorescent protein published in 2006, derived from Clavularia sp.. It has low acid sensitivity.
   5503..5535    -  misc_feature   MCS (fragment): pUC18/19 multiple cloning site
   5532..5689    +  CDS            lacZα (fragment): LacZα fragment of β-galactosidase; lacZ fragment
   5695..5794    -  misc_feature   bom (fragment): basis of mobility region from pBR322
   5896..5931    -  CDS            rop (fragment): Rop protein, which maintains plasmids at low copy number; rop
>Addgene plasmid #109100 | NK641 | addgene full sequence | sequence record 210524 | Addgene NGS Result
CGAAAGGGCCTCGTGATACGCCTATTTTTATAGGTTAATGTCATGATAATAATGGTTTCTTAGACGTCAG
GTGGCACTTTTCGGGGAAATGTGCGCGGAACCCCTATTTGTTTATTTTTCTAAATACATTCAAATATGTA
TCCGCTCATGAGACAATAACCCTGATAAATGCTTCAATAATATTGAAAAAGGAAGAGTATGAGTATTCAA
CATTTCCGTGTCGCCCTTATTCCCTTTTTTGCGGCATTTTGCCTTCCTGTTTTTGCTCACCCAGAAACGC
TGGTGAAAGTAAAAGATGCTGAAGATCAGTTGGGTGCACGAGTGGGTTACATCGAACTGGATCTCAACAG
CGGTAAGATCCTTGAGAGTTTTCGCCCCGAAGAACGTTTTCCAATGATGAGCACTTTTAAAGTTCTGCTA
TGTGGCGCGGTATTATCCCGTATTGACGCCGGGCAAGAGCAACTCGGTCGCCGCATACACTATTCTCAGA
ATGACTTGGTTGAGTACTCACCAGTCACAGAAAAGCATCTTACGGATGGCATGACAGTAAGAGAATTATG
CAGTGCTGCCATAACCATGAGTGATAACACTGCGGCCAACTTACTTCTGACAACGATCGGAGGACCGAAG
GAGCTAACCGCTTTTTTGCACAACATGGGGGATCATGTAACTCGCCTTGATCGTTGGGAACCGGAGCTGA
ATGAAGCCATACCAAACGACGAGCGTGACACCACGATGCCTGTAGCAATGGCAACAACGTTGCGCAAACT
ATTAACTGGCGAACTACTTACTCTAGCTTCCCGGCAACAATTAATAGACTGGATGGAGGCGGATAAAGTT
GCAGGACCACTTCTGCGCTCGGCCCTTCCGGCTGGCTGGTTTATTGCTGATAAATCTGGAGCCGGTGAGC
GTGGGTCTCGCGGTATCATTGCAGCACTGGGGCCAGATGGTAAGCCCTCCCGTATCGTAGTTATCTACAC
GACGGGGAGTCAGGCAACTATGGATGAACGAAATAGACAGATCGCTGAGATAGGTGCCTCACTGATTAAG
CATTGGTAACTGTCAGACCAAGTTTACTCATATATACTTTAGATTGATTTAAAACTTCATTTTTAATTTA
AAAGGATCTAGGTGAAGATCCTTTTTGATAATCTCATGACCAAAATCCCTTAACGTGAGTTTTCGTTCCA
CTGAGCGTCAGACCCCGTAGAAAAGATCAAAGGATCTTCTTGAGATCCTTTTTTTCTGCGCGTAATCTGC
TGCTTGCAAACAAAAAAACCACCGCTACCAGCGGTGGTTTGTTTGCCGGATCAAGAGCTACCAACTCTTT
TTCCGAAGGTAACTGGCTTCAGCAGAGCGCAGATACCAAATACTGTTCTTCTAGTGTAGCCGTAGTTAGG
CCACCACTTCAAGAACTCTGTAGCACCGCCTACATACCTCGCTCTGCTAATCCTGTTACCAGTGGCTGCT
GCCAGTGGCGATAAGTCGTGTCTTACCGGGTTGGACTCAAGACGATAGTTACCGGATAAGGCGCAGCGGT
CGGGCTGAACGGGGGGTTCGTGCACACAGCCCAGCTTGGAGCGAACGACCTACACCGAACTGAGATACCT
ACAGCGTGAGCTATGAGAAAGCGCCACGCTTCCCGAAGGGAGAAAGGCGGACAGGTATCCGGTAAGCGGC
AGGGTCGGAACAGGAGAGCGCACGAGGGAGCTTCCAGGGGGAAACGCCTGGTATCTTTATAGTCCTGTCG
GGTTTCGCCACCTCTGACTTGAGCGTCGATTTTTGTGATGCTCGTCAGGGGGGCGGAGCCTATGGAAAAA
CGCCAGCAACGCGGCCTTTTTACGGTTCCTGGCCTTTTGCTGGCCTTTTGCTCACATGTTCTTTCCTGCG
TTATCCCCTGATTCTGTGGATAACCGTATTACCGCCTTTGAGTGAGCTGATACCGCTCGCCGCAGCCGAA
CGACCGAGCGCAGCGAGTCAGTGAGCGAGGAAGCGGAAGAGCGCCCAATACGCAAACCGCCTCTCCCCGC
GCGTTGGCCGATTCATTAATGCAGCTGGCACGACAGGTTTCCCGACTGGAAAGCGGGCAGTGAGCGCAAC
GCAATTAATGTGAGTTAGCTCACTCATTAGGCACCCCAGGCTTTACACTTTATGCTTCCGGCTCGTATGT
TGTGTGGAATTGTGAGCGGATAACAATTTCACACAGGAAACAGCTATGACCATGATTACGCCAAGCTTGT
AACGACTGCAGTCTTGTTGTCGTTTGTCGTCGTCGTTCTCTGTCTCCCACCCAACTTTTGCCAATTGCAA
CAGTGACTTCTGTACAATTTGCAACAGATACCAACGTGTCGAGTCAGCACAAATGGCGAGGAAGGTTCGC
GTGCATTGCTTGCGCGCCTCTTTGTCATGGGCGCACGCTGATTTGTGTGTGATTTGCACCAAATTTCCTG
CCGACACAACTTGGGCCCGTACCACACGACCCGTTTCTGGACCCGTTTCTGGCCCAGAAACGCGAATGTT
GCGAAAGATGCGACCACGTGCTCGCTGTCGACAACACAAACTCCCGCACAATCCCCATGAAAAAAAAAGT
GCTTGCTGGGCTTGTGTCTGGCCTGTGTGCGTGGCGTGGCCGCGTGTGGCTTCGTTCTTGCTTCTGCTCA
CTCAGCCTGTTACACGCAGAGTGGCTGCGAGAAACAAGGAGAGGGGTTTGCGGCATTGGCGCATGTGCAT
CTGCCTTTTTCATTGAGTCAGTCTGCAGCTCAAGAGGTTGGTTTCGTCGACGGATATGAGTGAGCTTCTA
TGGATGATGAGAGGTGGTGGTGGTTGTATGGTTGGTGGTTGGTGGTTGGTGCAAGGCGAGCCACGCGAAG
AGCGACAAGGATGAGGGAGAGGAGAGGAGACTAGGAAAGAGGTGAAGGGAAGGGAAGGGCGAGCAATGAC
GACGAGATAAAAGACAGCCACCACCGCACCCGCACAAAAGCATTGCTCGCACGCATGGTCGTGTGTTATG
TTTCACACCACCAACATAACCAATACAAGCCATCACCAATACAAGCCAGCGCTCAAGCACACACGCACGC
ACGCACACACAATACACACGCACGTGAAACGTTCACATTGTCCGCTCACAAATGCCTTTCCCTTCTCGTC
GCTTTCCTTGCCTTTTTTTCTTCCCCTCCTGACTTCCTTCCTGCCTTCCTTCCTTCCTCCCCTTCTCCGT
CCACCAACACCATTTATTTCTCTGCTCTTTTTCCTCGTGCCACGTGAGCAGTCTTTTCGCGTCGTCTTCT
TCTTTTACCCCGTTTACCGTCAACACCATCAACAACCAGCAACATGAGTGGCGACATAGGCTTTGCCAAC
CTCCCCAATCAAATCCATCGTGAGGTCACGCTCAAGGGGTTTGACTTCACTTTGATGGTCGTTGGGCGGT
CTGGATTGGGAAAATCGACGTTTGTCAACACCCTGTTCTCCACCGACATCTATGAAGAGGACAAGCCCTA
TCCCCCACCTTGTGCTCGCATTCCCAGCACAACCTCTGTGCAGGAGAGCGTGACAACGCTCATTGAGAAC
GACGTTCAGCTCACGCTCACGCTCGTGGACACGCCGGGCTTTGGAAACGGCATCAACAACACAGACTGCT
GGGTCCCCATTGAGGAGTATGTTGACAATGCGTTCTCCAAGTACGAGGGCGAGGAGTCGAAGATCAGCCG
CACGGATATCCGTGATTGCCGCGTCCACTGCTGCCTCTACTTCCTCACTCCTTGCATCCACGGCGTCCGT
CCCCTCGACATTGAAGTCATGAAGCGCCTGCACACGAAGGTGAACATCATCCCCGTCATTGCAAAGGCGG
ATTCGCTCACAGTGGACGAGTGCCAGCTCCTCAAGGAACGCGTGCGCGCCACGCTGGCGGAGCACAACAT
CAACGTGTTTGAGTTTCCCGAAGATGACGATGATGATGAAGAGGTGCAAGACGACGTTGCAAACGCCAGG
TCTGCGTGGCCGTTTGCTGTATCGGCCTCAACACAGGTACTCTTCGCAGATGATAAGGAAATGCGTGGCC
GCGCCTACCCCTGGGGTTACGTCGAAGTCGACAATCCGCAGCACTCGGACTTCGTTGGCCTGCGCAACCT
AATCATCAGAACGTACATGCAGCAGCTGATTGACACGACGAACAACGTCCACTACGAGCGTTTCCGTCAG
CAGCGCCTCTCCAGCCTCTCTCTTGACACATCCATCAGTGGAAGCCCCAAATCGGATCCCAACAGCCAAA
ACTTCATCGAACAGCTCGAAGGACAGCTCAAACAACACGAGAAGAAGCTTGTGAAGATGGAGCGAGAGAT
GACAGAAGTCTTTGAGAAGCGCGTGCGCGAAAAACAGCAGAAAATCAAGACGCAAGAGGCGCAGCTGCTG
AAGGAGCACGAGGAGTTTGAAGAAAAGTTGAAGAAGCAGCAAAGGGAGCTTGAGATGCAGCGCGAGCAGT
TTGAGCGGGAGAAGAAGGAGTACGAGGCCGAGGAGGAGAAGCGAAAGGCCGCACAGGCGCAGTCCACTGG
CCGGCGCAAGAAGTTCTTCTCTGGCGGTAGCGGTGGCTCCGTCTCCAAGGGCGAGGAGACCACGATGGGC
GTCATCAAGCCCGACATGAAGATCAAGCTCAAGATGGAGGGCAACGTCAACGGCCACGCCTTCGTCATCG
AGGGCGAGGGCGAGGGCAAGCCCTACGACGGCACCAACACCATCAACCTCGAGGTCAAGGAGGGCGCCCC
CCTCCCCTTCTCCTACGACATCCTCACCACCGCCTTCGCCTACGGCAACCGCGCCTTCACCAAGTACCCC
GACGACATCCCCAACTACTTCAAGCAGTCCTTCCCCGAGGGCTACTCCTGGGAGCGCACCATGACCTTCG
AGGACAAGGGCATCGTCAAGGTCAAGTCCGACATCTCTATGGAGGAGGACTCCTTCATCTACGAGATCCA
CCTCAAGGGCGAGAACTTCCCCCCCAACGGCCCCGTCATGCAGAAGAAGACCACCGGCTGGGACGCCTCC
ACCGAGCGCATGTACGTCCGCGACGGCGTCCTCAAGGGCGACGTGAAGCACAAGCTCCTCCTCGAGGGCG
GCGGCCACCACCGCGTCGACTTCAAGACCATCTACCGCGCCAAGAAGGCCGTCAAGCTCCCCGACTACCA
CTTCGTCGACCACCGCATCGAGATCCTCAACCACAACAAGGACTACAACAAGGTCACCGTCTACGAGTCC
GCCGTCGCCCGCAACTCCACCGACGGCATGGACGAGCTGTACAAGGCTTAAGCGCCTCGTTGGTCATTGC
CACCTTGTTGCCTCTTTTGCTGTTGTCCTCGTGTCGACGCGTGCCACGTGCGCTTGTTGTGAGTTGATTC
TGCTTCTTGTGCACGTCATGCCGAGCCCTTGGGCCCCGCAATAAACCCACTATGCCAGTGTAACTATCCT
TCCCCCCAATGTATAACTGTGACGATCAATGAGCGGTGCCCGTCTAGAGGATCCCCGGGTACCGAGCTCG
AATTCACTGGCCGTCGTTTTACAACGTCGTGACTGGGAAAACCCTGGCGTTACCCAACTTAATCGCCTTG
CAGCACATCCCCCTTTCGCCAGCTGGCGTAATAGCGAAGAGGCCCGCACCGATCGCCCTTCCCAACAGTT
GCGCAGCCTGAATGGCGAATGGCGCCTGATGCGGTATTTTCTCCTTACGCATCTGTGCGGTATTTCACAC
CGCATATGGTGCACTCTCAGTACAATCTGCTCTGATGCCGCATAGTTAAGCCAGCCCCGACACCCGCCAA
CACCCGCTGACGCGCCCTGACGGGCTTGTCTGCTCCCGGCATCCGCTTACAGACAAGCTGTGACCGTCTC
CGGGAGCTGCATGTGTCAGAGGTTTTCACCGTCATCACCGAAACGCGCGAGA
